Addgene plasmid #196988: pLV hU6-sgRNA Nestin-dCas9-KRAB-T2a-GFP
Purpose: Derived from pLV hU6-sgRNA hUbC-dCas9-KRAB-T2a-GFP, custom sgRNA cloning vector
Depositing lab: Elizabeth Kirby. Depositing organization: Ohio State University. Publication: Intracrine VEGF Signaling Is Required for Adult Hippocampal Neural Stem Cell Maintenance and Vascular Proximity. Dause TJ, Osap R, Kuwahara AA, Denninger JK, Kirby ED. Mol Neurobiol. 2025 Mar 25. doi: 10.1007/s12035-025-04861-1. PubMed 40131696.
Backbone
  Vector backbone: FUGW
  Total vector size (bp): 14387
  Vector type: Lentiviral, CRISPR
Growth in bacteria
  Bacterial resistance: Ampicillin, 100 μg/mL
  Growth temperature: 37°C
  Growth strain: NEB Stable
  Copy number: High Copy
Gene/Insert
  Gene/Insert name: Nestin-dCas9-KRAB-T2a-GFP
Terms and licenses: Academic/Nonprofit Terms; Industry Terms: Not Available to Industry
Depositor comments: Please visit https://doi.org/10.1101/2021.08.10.455866 for bioRxiv preprint.
How to cite: pLV hU6-sgRNA Nestin-dCas9-KRAB-T2a-GFP was a gift from Elizabeth Kirby (Addgene plasmid # 196988 ; http://n2t.net/addgene:196988 ; RRID:Addgene_196988)
