[The description below was written by a language model from this plasmid's Addgene catalogue record and pLannotate feature annotations shown in this document.]
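Description:
pLV hU6-sgRNA Nestin-dCas9-KRAB-T2a-GFP is a roughly 14.4 kb lentiviral CRISPR interference vector built on the FUGW backbone and derived from pLV hU6-sgRNA hUbC-dCas9-KRAB-T2a-GFP, with the hUbC promoter of the parent replaced, according to the name, by a Nestin regulatory element. It is propagated in E. coli as a high-copy plasmid through a ColE1/pUC-type origin with ampicillin resistance. The backbone also carries an f1 origin and an SV40/EM7-driven BleoR (Zeocin) cassette that lies outside the viral LTRs. The transfer-vector elements are those of a third-generation HIV-1 system: a CMV enhancer/promoter fused to a truncated 5' LTR, the Ψ packaging signal, RRE for Rev-dependent export, cPPT/CTS, WPRE to boost transcript expression, a truncated 3' LTR and a bGH polyadenylation signal.

The payload contains two expression units. A human U6 Pol III promoter sits immediately upstream of the S. pyogenes gRNA scaffold, leaving a site for users to clone a custom spacer. Downstream, a 3xFLAG-tagged Cas9 coding sequence (catalytically dead according to the construct name, though annotated generically as Cas9) is fused to the ZNF10 KRAB repression domain and followed by EGFP. The named T2A peptide, which falls in an unannotated gap, lets the repressor and the fluorescent marker be made as separate proteins from one transcript. The Nestin element itself is not annotated, but an unannotated stretch between the scaffold and the 3xFLAG tag is where it would be expected. A single loxP site follows EGFP. The design is suited to sgRNA-directed transcriptional silencing restricted to Nestin-expressing cells, with GFP marking transduced cells. The associated publication concerns adult hippocampal neural stem cells.
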