Features (pLannotate 1.2.2; 36 found; start..end, strand, type, name):
     47..99      -  misc_feature   bom (fragment): basis of mobility region from pBR322
    254..633     +  enhancer       CMV enhancer: human cytomegalovirus immediate early enhancer
    634..833     +  promoter       CMV promoter: human cytomegalovirus (CMV) immediate early promoter
    851..1031    +  LTR            5' LTR (truncated): truncated 5' long terminal repeat (LTR) from HIV-1
   1078..1203    +  misc_feature   HIV-1 Ψ: packaging signal of human immunodeficiency virus type 1
   1187..1550    +  CDS            HIV-1 gag (fragment): gag protein from human immunodeficiency virus 1; gag
   1696..1929    +  misc_feature   RRE: The Rev response element (RRE) of HIV-1 allows for Rev-dependent mRNA export from the nucleus to the cytoplasm.
   2306..2406    +  CDS            Rev (fragment): human immunodeficiency virus 1 (HIV-1) Rev protein; rev; enhances nuclear export of unspliced and incompletely spliced viral mRNAs
   2456..2573    +  misc_feature   cPPT/CTS: central polypurine tract and central termination sequence of HIV-1
   2617..2857    +  promoter       U6 promoter: RNA polymerase III promoter for human U6 snRNA
   2872..2947    +  misc_RNA       gRNA scaffold: guide RNA scaffold for the Streptococcus pyogenes CRISPR/Cas9 system
   3645..3663    -  misc_feature   MCS (fragment): pUC18/19 multiple cloning site
   3672..3737    +  CDS            3xFLAG: three tandem FLAG® epitope tags, followed by an enterokinase cleavage site
   3774..7877    +  CDS            Cas9: Cas9 (Csn1) endonuclease from the Streptococcus pyogenes Type II CRISPR/Cas system generates RNA-guided double strand breaks in DNA
   7944..8138    +  CDS            KRAB: Krüppel-associated box (KRAB) transcriptional repression domain from the human zinc finger protein ZNF10 (Margolin et al., 1994)
   8292..9005    +  CDS            EGFP: EGFP is a basic (constitutively fluorescent) green fluorescent protein published in 1996, derived from Aequorea victoria. It is reported to be a rapidly-maturing weak dimer with moderate acid sensitivity.
   9021..9054    +  protein_bind   loxP: Cre-mediated recombination occurs in the 8-bp core sequence (GCATACAT). Cre recombinase
   9055..9079    +  misc_feature   MCS (fragment): pBluescript multiple cloning site
   9079..9667    +  misc_feature   WPRE: woodchuck hepatitis virus posttranscriptional regulatory element
   9604..10185   +  CDS            nef (fragment): NEF_HV1H2 - Experimental evidence at protein level: Swiss-Prot protein existence level 1. Extracellular Nef protein targets CD4(+) T-lymphocytes for apoptosis by interacting with CXCR4 surface receptors. From Human immunodeficiency virus type 1 group M subtype B (isolate HXB2) (HIV-1).
  10192..10372   +  LTR            5' LTR (truncated): truncated 5' long terminal repeat (LTR) from HIV-1
  10404..10628   +  polyA_signal   bGH poly(A) signal: bovine growth hormone polyadenylation signal
  10632..10653   +  promoter       SV40 promoter (fragment): SV40 enhancer and early promoter
  10674..11102   +  rep_origin     f1 ori (sequence partly withheld): f1 bacteriophage origin of replication; arrow indicates direction of (+) strand synthesis
  11116..11445   +  promoter       SV40 promoter: SV40 enhancer and early promoter
  11493..11540   +  promoter       EM7 promoter: synthetic bacterial promoter&nbsp
  11559..11933   +  CDS            BleoR: antibiotic-binding protein; Sh ble from Streptoalloteichus hindustanus; confers resistance to bleomycin, phleomycin, and Zeocin™
  11943..12068   +  CDS            ble (fragment): BLE_KLEPN - Experimental evidence at protein level: Swiss-Prot protein existence level 1. Binding protein with a strong affinity to the bleomycin family of antibiotics. Binds to CL990; an antimitotic-antibiotic compound. From Klebsiella pneumoniae.
  12063..12184   +  polyA_signal   SV40 poly(A) signal: SV40 polyadenylation signal
  12255..12277   -  protein_bind   lac operator (fragment): The lac repressor binds to the lac operator to inhibit transcription in E. coli. This inhibition can be relieved by adding lactose or isopropyl-β-D-thiogalactopyranoside (IPTG). lac repressor encoded by lacI
  12281..12311   -  promoter       lac promoter: promoter for the E. coli lac operon
  12326..12347   -  protein_bind   CAP binding site: CAP binding activates transcription in the presence of cAMP. E. coli catabolite activator protein
  12360..12452   -  CDS            lacI (fragment): lac repressor; lacI; The lac repressor binds to the lac operator to inhibit transcription in E. coli. This inhibition can be relieved by adding lactose or isopropyl-β-D-thiogalactopyranoside (IPTG).
  12635..13223   -  rep_origin     ori: high-copy-number ColE1/pMB1/pBR322/pUC origin of replication
  13394..14254   -  CDS            AmpR: β-lactamase; bla; confers resistance to ampicillin, carbenicillin, and related antibiotics
  14255..14359   -  promoter       AmpR promoter: bla
>Addgene plasmid #196988 | pLV hU6-sgRNA Nestin-dCas9-KRAB-T2a-GFP | addgene full sequence | sequence record 394116 | Addgene NGS Result
AAAAGTGCCACCTGACGTCGACGGATCGGGAGATCTCCCGATCCCCTATGGTGCACTCTCAGTACAATCT
GCTCTGATGCCGCATAGTTAAGCCAGTATCTGCTCCCTGCTTGTGTGTTGGAGGTCGCTGAGTAGTGCGC
GAGCAAAATTTAAGCTACAACAAGGCAAGGCTTGACCGACAATTGCATGAAGAATCTGCTTAGGGTTAGG
CGTTTTGCGCTGCTTCGCGATGTACGGGCCAGATATACGCGTTGACATTGATTATTGACTAGTTATTAAT
AGTAATCAATTACGGGGTCATTAGTTCATAGCCCATATATGGAGTTCCGCGTTACATAACTTACGGTAAA
TGGCCCGCCTGGCTGACCGCCCAACGACCCCCGCCCATTGACGTCAATAATGACGTATGTTCCCATAGTA
ACGCCAATAGGGACTTTCCATTGACGTCAATGGGTGGAGTATTTACGGTAAACTGCCCACTTGGCAGTAC
ATCAAGTGTATCATATGCCAAGTACGCCCCCTATTGACGTCAATGACGGTAAATGGCCCGCCTGGCATTA
TGCCCAGTACATGACCTTATGGGACTTTCCTACTTGGCAGTACATCTACGTATTAGTCATCGCTATTACC
ATGGTGATGCGGTTTTGGCAGTACATCAATGGGCGTGGATAGCGGTTTGACTCACGGGGATTTCCAAGTC
TCCACCCCATTGACGTCAATGGGAGTTTGTTTTGGCACCAAAATCAACGGGACTTTCCAAAATGTCGTAA
CAACTCCGCCCCATTGACGCAAATGGGCGGTAGGCGTGTACGGTGGGAGGTCTATATAAGCAGCGCGTTT
TGCCTGTACTGGGTCTCTCTGGTTAGACCAGATCTGAGCCTGGGAGCTCTCTGGCTAACTAGGGAACCCA
CTGCTTAAGCCTCAATAAAGCTTGCCTTGAGTGCTTCAAGTAGTGTGTGCCCGTCTGTTGTGTGACTCTG
GTAACTAGAGATCCCTCAGACCCTTTTAGTCAGTGTGGAAAATCTCTAGCAGTGGCGCCCGAACAGGGAC
TTGAAAGCGAAAGGGAAACCAGAGGAGCTCTCTCGACGCAGGACTCGGCTTGCTGAAGCGCGCACGGCAA
GAGGCGAGGGGCGGCGACTGGTGAGTACGCCAAAAATTTTGACTAGCGGAGGCTAGAAGGAGAGAGATGG
GTGCGAGAGCGTCAGTATTAAGCGGGGGAGAATTAGATCGCGATGGGAAAAAATTCGGTTAAGGCCAGGG
GGAAAGAAAAAATATAAATTAAAACATATAGTATGGGCAAGCAGGGAGCTAGAACGATTCGCAGTTAATC
CTGGCCTGTTAGAAACATCAGAAGGCTGTAGACAAATACTGGGACAGCTACAACCATCCCTTCAGACAGG
ATCAGAAGAACTTAGATCATTATATAATACAGTAGCAACCCTCTATTGTGTGCATCAAAGGATAGAGATA
AAAGACACCAAGGAAGCTTTAGACAAGATAGAGGAAGAGCAAAACAAAAGTAAGACCACCGCACAGCAAG
CGGCCGCTGATCTTCAGACCTGGAGGAGGAGATATGAGGGACAATTGGAGAAGTGAATTATATAAATATA
AAGTAGTAAAAATTGAACCATTAGGAGTAGCACCCACCAAGGCAAAGAGAAGAGTGGTGCAGAGAGAAAA
AAGAGCAGTGGGAATAGGAGCTTTGTTCCTTGGGTTCTTGGGAGCAGCAGGAAGCACTATGGGCGCAGCG
TCAATGACGCTGACGGTACAGGCCAGACAATTATTGTCTGGTATAGTGCAGCAGCAGAACAATTTGCTGA
GGGCTATTGAGGCGCAACAGCATCTGTTGCAACTCACAGTCTGGGGCATCAAGCAGCTCCAGGCAAGAAT
CCTGGCTGTGGAAAGATACCTAAAGGATCAACAGCTCCTGGGGATTTGGGGTTGCTCTGGAAAACTCATT
TGCACCACTGCTGTGCCTTGGAATGCTAGTTGGAGTAATAAATCTCTGGAACAGATTTGGAATCACACGA
CCTGGATGGAGTGGGACAGAGAAATTAACAATTACACAAGCTTAATACACTCCTTAATTGAAGAATCGCA
AAACCAGCAAGAAAAGAATGAACAAGAATTATTGGAATTAGATAAATGGGCAAGTTTGTGGAATTGGTTT
AACATAACAAATTGGCTGTGGTATATAAAATTATTCATAATGATAGTAGGAGGCTTGGTAGGTTTAAGAA
TAGTTTTTGCTGTACTTTCTATAGTGAATAGAGTTAGGCAGGGATATTCACCATTATCGTTTCAGACCCA
CCTCCCAACCCCGAGGGGACCCGACAGGCCCGAAGGAATAGAAGAAGAAGGTGGAGAGAGAGACAGAGAC
AGATCCATTCGATTAGTGAACGGATCGGCACTGCGTGCGCCAATTCTGCAGACAAATGGCAGTATTCATC
CACAATTTTAAAAGAAAAGGGGGGATTGGGGGGTACAGTGCAGGGGAAAGAATAGTAGACATAATAGCAA
CAGACATACAAACTAAAGAATTACAAAAACAAATTACAAAAATTCAAAATTTTCGGGTTTATTACAGGGA
CAGCAGAGATCCAGTTTGGTTAATTAGAGGGCCTATTTCCCATGATTCCTTCATATTTGCATATACGATA
CAAGGCTGTTAGAGAGATAATTGGAATTAATTTGACTGTAAACACAAAGATATTAGTACAAAATACGTGA
CGTAGAAAGTAATAATTTCTTGGGTAGTTTGCAGTTTTAAAATTATGTTTTAAAATGGACTATCATATGC
TTACCGTAACTTGAAAGTATTTCGATTTCTTGGCTTTATATATCTTGTGGAAAGGACTGAGACGCGTCTC
AGTTTTAGAGCTAGAAATAGCAAGTTAAAATAAGGCTAGTCCGTTATCAACTTGAAAAAGTGGCACCGAG
TCGGTGCTTTTTTGTTTTTTAATTAATTAACCCGTGTCGGCTCCAGATCTGATCCCTGAAGAGTTTGTGA
TCCTGAGATGAGGGCTTTAGCCCCAGTCAGTCCTCTGAGGGGAAGGGTCCAGGCAGCTCTGAGGAATGTA
ACCACTGGCGTTTGAGGTCTGAAAAGGATTTGGAGAAGGGGAGCTGAATTCATTTGCTTTTGTCTGTTAC
CAGCTCTGGGGGCAGAGAGAGAGCCATCCCCTGGGAACAGCCTGAGAATTCCCACTTCCCCTGAGGAGCC
CTCCCTTCTTAGGCCCTCCAGATGGTAGTGTGGACAAAAGGCAATAATTAGCATGAGAATCGGCCTCCCT
CCCAGAGGATGAGGTCATCGGCCTTGGCCTTGGGTGGGGAGGCGGAGACTGATCTGAGGAGTCTGATATA
AGTGTTAGCAATTCATTTGGCCCTGCCTCCGACTGTGGGAATCTGCATGTGGGGTCTCCCTGTGTCTCAA
ATATGGGTTGGCTAAGTATATATCTGTGGGTATATGACTGTGTGGCTTTTATATGACAATGGTCACAATA
GAGATTGATCCTGCAGTGGCAGGACATGCTACCTCAGCTGGAGCTGACCCTATCTCCCCACTCCCCACCA
GGACTCTGCTGGAGGCTGAGAACTCTCGGTTGCAGACACCTGGACGAGGTTCCCAGGCTTAATCGAAGCT
TGGGCTGCAGGTCGACTCTAGAGCCACCATGGACTACAAAGACCATGACGGTGATTATAAAGATCATGAC
ATCGATTACAAGGATGACGATGACAAGATGGCCCCCAAGAAGAAGAGGAAGGTGGGCCGCGGAATGGACA
AGAAGTACTCCATTGGGCTCGCCATCGGCACAAACAGCGTCGGCTGGGCCGTCATTACGGACGAGTACAA
GGTGCCGAGCAAAAAATTCAAAGTTCTGGGCAATACCGATCGCCACAGCATAAAGAAGAACCTCATTGGC
GCCCTCCTGTTCGACTCCGGGGAAACCGCCGAAGCCACGCGGCTCAAAAGAACAGCACGGCGCAGATATA
CCCGCAGAAAGAATCGGATCTGCTACCTGCAGGAGATCTTTAGTAATGAGATGGCTAAGGTGGATGACTC
TTTCTTCCATAGGCTGGAGGAGTCCTTTTTGGTGGAGGAGGATAAAAAGCACGAGCGCCACCCAATCTTT
GGCAATATCGTGGACGAGGTGGCGTACCATGAAAAGTACCCAACCATATATCATCTGAGGAAGAAGCTTG
TAGACAGTACTGATAAGGCTGACTTGCGGTTGATCTATCTCGCGCTGGCGCATATGATCAAATTTCGGGG
ACACTTCCTCATCGAGGGGGACCTGAACCCAGACAACAGCGATGTCGACAAACTCTTTATCCAACTGGTT
CAGACTTACAATCAGCTTTTCGAAGAGAACCCGATCAACGCATCCGGAGTTGACGCCAAAGCAATCCTGA
GCGCTAGGCTGTCCAAATCCCGGCGGCTCGAAAACCTCATCGCACAGCTCCCTGGGGAGAAGAAGAACGG
CCTGTTTGGTAATCTTATCGCCCTGTCACTCGGGCTGACCCCCAACTTTAAATCTAACTTCGACCTGGCC
GAAGATGCCAAGCTTCAACTGAGCAAAGACACCTACGATGATGATCTCGACAATCTGCTGGCCCAGATCG
GCGACCAGTACGCAGACCTTTTTTTGGCGGCAAAGAACCTGTCAGACGCCATTCTGCTGAGTGATATTCT
GCGAGTGAACACGGAGATCACCAAAGCTCCGCTGAGCGCTAGTATGATCAAGCGCTATGATGAGCACCAC
CAAGACTTGACTTTGCTGAAGGCCCTTGTCAGACAGCAACTGCCTGAGAAGTACAAGGAAATTTTCTTCG
ATCAGTCTAAAAATGGCTACGCCGGATACATTGACGGCGGAGCAAGCCAGGAGGAATTTTACAAATTTAT
TAAGCCCATCTTGGAAAAAATGGACGGCACCGAGGAGCTGCTGGTAAAGCTTAACAGAGAAGATCTGTTG
CGCAAACAGCGCACTTTCGACAATGGAAGCATCCCCCACCAGATTCACCTGGGCGAACTGCACGCTATCC
TCAGGCGGCAAGAGGATTTCTACCCCTTTTTGAAAGATAACAGGGAAAAGATTGAGAAAATCCTCACATT
TCGGATACCCTACTATGTAGGCCCCCTCGCCCGGGGAAATTCCAGATTCGCGTGGATGACTCGCAAATCA
GAAGAGACCATCACTCCCTGGAACTTCGAGGAAGTCGTGGATAAGGGGGCCTCTGCCCAGTCCTTCATCG
AAAGGATGACTAACTTTGATAAAAATCTGCCTAACGAAAAGGTGCTTCCTAAACACTCTCTGCTGTACGA
GTACTTCACAGTTTATAACGAGCTCACCAAGGTCAAATACGTCACAGAAGGGATGAGAAAGCCAGCATTC
CTGTCTGGAGAGCAGAAGAAAGCTATCGTGGACCTCCTCTTCAAGACGAACCGGAAAGTTACCGTGAAAC
AGCTCAAAGAAGACTATTTCAAAAAGATTGAATGTTTCGACTCTGTTGAAATCAGCGGAGTGGAGGATCG
CTTCAACGCATCCCTGGGAACGTATCACGATCTCCTGAAAATCATTAAAGACAAGGACTTCCTGGACAAT
GAGGAGAACGAGGACATTCTTGAGGACATTGTCCTCACCCTTACGTTGTTTGAAGATAGGGAGATGATTG
AAGAACGCTTGAAAACTTACGCTCATCTCTTCGACGACAAAGTCATGAAACAGCTCAAGAGGCGCCGATA
TACAGGATGGGGGCGGCTGTCAAGAAAACTGATCAATGGGATCCGAGACAAGCAGAGTGGAAAGACAATC
CTGGATTTTCTTAAGTCCGATGGATTTGCCAACCGGAACTTCATGCAGTTGATCCATGATGACTCTCTCA
CCTTTAAGGAGGACATCCAGAAAGCACAAGTTTCTGGCCAGGGGGACAGTCTTCACGAGCACATCGCTAA
TCTTGCAGGTAGCCCAGCTATCAAAAAGGGAATACTGCAGACCGTTAAGGTCGTGGATGAACTCGTCAAA
GTAATGGGAAGGCATAAGCCCGAGAATATCGTTATCGAGATGGCCCGAGAGAACCAAACTACCCAGAAGG
GACAGAAGAACAGTAGGGAAAGGATGAAGAGGATTGAAGAGGGTATAAAAGAACTGGGGTCCCAAATCCT
TAAGGAACACCCAGTTGAAAACACCCAGCTTCAGAATGAGAAGCTCTACCTGTACTACCTGCAGAACGGC
AGGGACATGTACGTGGATCAGGAACTGGACATCAATCGGCTCTCCGACTACGACGTGGATGCCATCGTGC
CCCAGTCTTTTCTCAAAGATGATTCTATTGATAATAAAGTGTTGACAAGATCCGATAAAAATAGAGGGAA
GAGTGATAACGTCCCCTCAGAAGAAGTTGTCAAGAAAATGAAAAATTATTGGCGGCAGCTGCTGAACGCC
AAACTGATCACACAACGGAAGTTCGATAATCTGACTAAGGCTGAACGAGGTGGCCTGTCTGAGTTGGATA
AAGCCGGCTTCATCAAAAGGCAGCTTGTTGAGACACGCCAGATCACCAAGCACGTGGCCCAAATTCTCGA
TTCACGCATGAACACCAAGTACGATGAAAATGACAAACTGATTCGAGAGGTGAAAGTTATTACTCTGAAG
TCTAAGCTGGTCTCAGATTTCAGAAAGGACTTTCAGTTTTATAAGGTGAGAGAGATCAACAATTACCACC
ATGCGCATGATGCCTACCTGAATGCAGTGGTAGGCACTGCACTTATCAAAAAATATCCCAAGCTTGAATC
TGAATTTGTTTACGGAGACTATAAAGTGTACGATGTTAGGAAAATGATCGCAAAGTCTGAGCAGGAAATA
GGCAAGGCCACCGCTAAGTACTTCTTTTACAGCAATATTATGAATTTTTTCAAGACCGAGATTACACTGG
CCAATGGAGAGATTCGGAAGCGACCACTTATCGAAACAAACGGAGAAACAGGAGAAATCGTGTGGGACAA
GGGTAGGGATTTCGCGACAGTCCGGAAGGTCCTGTCCATGCCGCAGGTGAACATCGTTAAAAAGACCGAA
GTACAGACCGGAGGCTTCTCCAAGGAAAGTATCCTCCCGAAAAGGAACAGCGACAAGCTGATCGCACGCA
AAAAAGATTGGGACCCCAAGAAATACGGCGGATTCGATTCTCCTACAGTCGCTTACAGTGTACTGGTTGT
GGCCAAAGTGGAGAAAGGGAAGTCTAAAAAACTCAAAAGCGTCAAGGAACTGCTGGGCATCACAATCATG
GAGCGATCAAGCTTCGAAAAAAACCCCATCGACTTTCTCGAGGCGAAAGGATATAAAGAGGTCAAAAAAG
ACCTCATCATTAAGCTTCCCAAGTACTCTCTCTTTGAGCTTGAAAACGGCCGGAAACGAATGCTCGCTAG
TGCGGGCGAGCTGCAGAAAGGTAACGAGCTGGCACTGCCCTCTAAATACGTTAATTTCTTGTATCTGGCC
AGCCACTATGAAAAGCTCAAAGGGTCTCCCGAAGATAATGAGCAGAAGCAGCTGTTCGTGGAACAACACA
AACACTACCTTGATGAGATCATCGAGCAAATAAGCGAATTCTCCAAAAGAGTGATCCTCGCCGACGCTAA
CCTCGATAAGGTGCTTTCTGCTTACAATAAGCACAGGGATAAGCCCATCAGGGAGCAGGCAGAAAACATT
ATCCACTTGTTTACTCTGACCAACTTGGGCGCGCCTGCAGCCTTCAAGTACTTCGACACCACCATAGACA
GAAAGCGGTACACCTCTACAAAGGAGGTCCTGGACGCCACACTGATTCATCAGTCAATTACGGGGCTCTA
TGAAACAAGAATCGACCTCTCTCAGCTCGGTGGAGACAGCAGGGCTGACCCCAAGAAGAAGAGGAAGGTG
GCTAGCGATGCTAAGTCACTGACTGCCTGGTCCCGGACACTGGTGACCTTCAAGGATGTGTTTGTGGACT
TCACCAGGGAGGAGTGGAAGCTGCTGGACACTGCTCAGCAGATCCTGTACAGAAATGTGATGCTGGAGAA
CTATAAGAACCTGGTTTCCTTGGGTTATCAGCTTACTAAGCCAGATGTGATCCTCCGGTTGGAGAAGGGA
GAAGAGCCCTGGCTGGTGGAGAGAGAAATTCACCAAGAGACCCATCCTGATTCAGAGACTGCATTTGAAA
TCAAATCATCAGTTCCGAAAAAGAAACGCAAAGTTGCTAGCGAGGGCAGAGGAAGTCTTCTAACATGCGG
TGACGTGGAGGAGAATCCCGGCCCTGGTACCGTGAGCAAGGGCGAGGAGCTGTTCACCGGGGTGGTGCCC
ATCCTGGTCGAGCTGGACGGCGACGTAAACGGCCACAAGTTCAGCGTGTCCGGCGAGGGCGAGGGCGATG
CCACCTACGGCAAGCTGACCCTGAAGTTCATCTGCACCACCGGCAAGCTGCCCGTGCCCTGGCCCACCCT
CGTGACCACCCTGACCTACGGCGTGCAGTGCTTCAGCCGCTACCCCGACCACATGAAGCAGCACGACTTC
TTCAAGTCCGCCATGCCCGAAGGCTACGTCCAGGAGCGCACCATCTTCTTCAAGGACGACGGCAACTACA
AGACCCGCGCCGAGGTGAAGTTCGAGGGCGACACCCTGGTGAACCGCATCGAGCTGAAGGGCATCGACTT
CAAGGAGGACGGCAACATCCTGGGGCACAAGCTGGAGTACAACTACAACAGCCACAACGTCTATATCATG
GCCGACAAGCAGAAGAACGGCATCAAGGTGAACTTCAAGATCCGCCACAACATCGAGGACGGCAGCGTGC
AGCTCGCCGACCACTACCAGCAGAACACCCCCATCGGCGACGGCCCCGTGCTGCTGCCCGACAACCACTA
CCTGAGCACCCAGTCCGCCCTGAGCAAAGACCCCAACGAGAAGCGCGATCACATGGTCCTGCTGGAGTTC
GTGACCGCCGCCGGGATCACTCTCGGCATGGACGAGCTGTACAAGACCGGTTGATAATAGATAACTTCGT
ATAGCATACATTATACGAAGTTATGAATTCGATATCAAGCTTATCGATAATCAACCTCTGGATTACAAAA
TTTGTGAAAGATTGACTGGTATTCTTAACTATGTTGCTCCTTTTACGCTATGTGGATACGCTGCTTTAAT
GCCTTTGTATCATGCTATTGCTTCCCGTATGGCTTTCATTTTCTCCTCCTTGTATAAATCCTGGTTGCTG
TCTCTTTATGAGGAGTTGTGGCCCGTTGTCAGGCAACGTGGCGTGGTGTGCACTGTGTTTGCTGACGCAA
CCCCCACTGGTTGGGGCATTGCCACCACCTGTCAGCTCCTTTCCGGGACTTTCGCTTTCCCCCTCCCTAT
TGCCACGGCGGAACTCATCGCCGCCTGCCTTGCCCGCTGCTGGACAGGGGCTCGGCTGTTGGGCACTGAC
AATTCCGTGGTGTTGTCGGGGAAATCATCGTCCTTTCCTTGGCTGCTCGCCTGTGTTGCCACCTGGATTC
TGCGCGGGACGTCCTTCTGCTACGTCCCTTCGGCCCTCAATCCAGCGGACCTTCCTTCCCGCGGCCTGCT
GCCGGCTCTGCGGCCTCTTCCGCGTCTTCGCCTTCGCCCTCAGACGAGTCGGATCTCCCTTTGGGCCGCC
TCCCCGCATCGATACCGTCGACCTCGAGACCTAGAAAAACATGGAGCAATCACAAGTAGCAATACAGCAG
CTACCAATGCTGATTGTGCCTGGCTAGAAGCACAAGAGGAGGAGGAGGTGGGTTTTCCAGTCACACCTCA
GGTACCTTTAAGACCAATGACTTACAAGGCAGCTGTAGATCTTAGCCACTTTTTAAAAGAAAAGGGGGGA
CTGGAAGGGCTAATTCACTCCCAACGAAGACAAGATATCCTTGATCTGTGGATCTACCACACACAAGGCT
ACTTCCCTGATTGGCAGAACTACACACCAGGGCCAGGGATCAGATATCCACTGACCTTTGGATGGTGCTA
CAAGCTAGTACCAGTTGAGCAAGAGAAGGTAGAAGAAGCCAATGAAGGAGAGAACACCCGCTTGTTACAC
CCTGTGAGCCTGCATGGGATGGATGACCCGGAGAGAGAAGTATTAGAGTGGAGGTTTGACAGCCGCCTAG
CATTTCATCACATGGCCCGAGAGCTGCATCCGGACTGTACTGGGTCTCTCTGGTTAGACCAGATCTGAGC
CTGGGAGCTCTCTGGCTAACTAGGGAACCCACTGCTTAAGCCTCAATAAAGCTTGCCTTGAGTGCTTCAA
GTAGTGTGTGCCCGTCTGTTGTGTGACTCTGGTAACTAGAGATCCCTCAGACCCTTTTAGTCAGTGTGGA
AAATCTCTAGCAGGGCCCGTTTAAACCCGCTGATCAGCCTCGACTGTGCCTTCTAGTTGCCAGCCATCTG
TTGTTTGCCCCTCCCCCGTGCCTTCCTTGACCCTGGAAGGTGCCACTCCCACTGTCCTTTCCTAATAAAA
TGAGGAAATTGCATCGCATTGTCTGAGTAGGTGTCATTCTATTCTGGGGGGTGGGGTGGGGCAGGACAGC
AAGGGGGAGGATTGGGAAGACAATAGCAGGCATGCTGGGGATGCGGTGGGCTCTATGGCTTCTGAGGCGG
AAAGAACCAGCTGGGGCTCTAGGGGGTATCCCC
[124 nt withheld, positions 10674-10797]
C
[91 nt withheld, positions 10799-10889]
A
[49 nt withheld, positions 10891-10939]
CCTTTGACGTTGGAGTCCACGTTCTTT
[37 nt withheld, positions 10967-11003]
ACCCTATCTCGGTCTATTCTTTTGATTTATAAGGGATTTTGCCGATTTCGGCCTATTGGTTAAAAAATGA
GCTGATTTAACAAAAATTTAACGCGAATTAATTCTGTGGAATGTGTGTCAGTTAGGGTGTGGAAAGTCCC
CAGGCTCCCCAGCAGGCAGAAGTATGCAAAGCATGCATCTCAATTAGTCAGCAACCAGGTGTGGAAAGTC
CCCAGGCTCCCCAGCAGGCAGAAGTATGCAAAGCATGCATCTCAATTAGTCAGCAACCATAGTCCCGCCC
CTAACTCCGCCCATCCCGCCCCTAACTCCGCCCAGTTCCGCCCATTCTCCGCCCCATGGCTGACTAATTT
TTTTTATTTATGCAGAGGCCGAGGCCGCCTCTGCCTCTGAGCTATTCCAGAAGTAGTGAGGAGGCTTTTT
TGGAGGCCTAGGCTTTTGCAAAAAGCTCCCGGGAGCTTGTATATCCATTTTCGGATCTGATCAGCACGTG
TTGACAATTAATCATCGGCATAGTATATCGGCATAGTATAATACGACAAGGTGAGGAACTAAACCATGGC
CAAGTTGACCAGTGCCGTTCCGGTGCTCACCGCGCGCGACGTCGCCGGAGCGGTCGAGTTCTGGACCGAC
CGGCTCGGGTTCTCCCGGGACTTCGTGGAGGACGACTTCGCCGGTGTGGTCCGGGACGACGTGACCCTGT
TCATCAGCGCGGTCCAGGACCAGGTGGTGCCGGACAACACCCTGGCCTGGGTGTGGGTGCGCGGCCTGGA
CGAGCTGTACGCCGAGTGGTCGGAGGTCGTGTCCACGAACTTCCGGGACGCCTCCGGGCCGGCCATGACC
GAGATCGGCGAGCAGCCGTGGGGGCGGGAGTTCGCCCTGCGCGACCCGGCCGGCAACTGCGTGCACTTCG
TGGCCGAGGAGCAGGACTGACACGTGCTACGAGATTTCGATTCCACCGCCGCCTTCTATGAAAGGTTGGG
CTTCGGAATCGTTTTCCGGGACGCCGGCTGGATGATCCTCCAGCGCGGGGATCTCATGCTGGAGTTCTTC
GCCCACCCCAACTTGTTTATTGCAGCTTATAATGGTTACAAATAAAGCAATAGCATCACAAATTTCACAA
ATAAAGCATTTTTTTCACTGCATTCTAGTTGTGGTTTGTCCAAACTCATCAATGTATCTTATCATGTCTG
TATACCGTCGACCTCTAGCTAGAGCTTGGCGTAATCATGGTCATAGCTGTTTCCTGTGTGAAATTGTTAT
CCGCTCACAATTCCACACAACATACGAGCCGGAAGCATAAAGTGTAAAGCCTGGGGTGCCTAATGAGTGA
GCTAACTCACATTAATTGCGTTGCGCTCACTGCCCGCTTTCCAGTCGGGAAACCTGTCGTGCCAGCTGCA
TTAATGAATCGGCCAACGCGCGGGGAGAGGCGGTTTGCGTATTGGGCGCTCTTCCGCTTCCTCGCTCACT
GACTCGCTGCGCTCGGTCGTTCGGCTGCGGCGAGCGGTATCAGCTCACTCAAAGGCGGTAATACGGTTAT
CCACAGAATCAGGGGATAACGCAGGAAAGAACATGTGAGCAAAAGGCCAGCAAAAGGCCAGGAACCGTAA
AAAGGCCGCGTTGCTGGCGTTTTTCCATAGGCTCCGCCCCCCTGACGAGCATCACAAAAATCGACGCTCA
AGTCAGAGGTGGCGAAACCCGACAGGACTATAAAGATACCAGGCGTTTCCCCCTGGAAGCTCCCTCGTGC
GCTCTCCTGTTCCGACCCTGCCGCTTACCGGATACCTGTCCGCCTTTCTCCCTTCGGGAAGCGTGGCGCT
TTCTCATAGCTCACGCTGTAGGTATCTCAGTTCGGTGTAGGTCGTTCGCTCCAAGCTGGGCTGTGTGCAC
GAACCCCCCGTTCAGCCCGACCGCTGCGCCTTATCCGGTAACTATCGTCTTGAGTCCAACCCGGTAAGAC
ACGACTTATCGCCACTGGCAGCAGCCACTGGTAACAGGATTAGCAGAGCGAGGTATGTAGGCGGTGCTAC
AGAGTTCTTGAAGTGGTGGCCTAACTACGGCTACACTAGAAGAACAGTATTTGGTATCTGCGCTCTGCTG
AAGCCAGTTACCTTCGGAAAAAGAGTTGGTAGCTCTTGATCCGGCAAACAAACCACCGCTGGTAGCGGTG
GTTTTTTTGTTTGCAAGCAGCAGATTACGCGCAGAAAAAAAGGATCTCAAGAAGATCCTTTGATCTTTTC
TACGGGGTCTGACGCTCAGTGGAACGAAAACTCACGTTAAGGGATTTTGGTCATGAGATTATCAAAAAGG
ATCTTCACCTAGATCCTTTTAAATTAAAAATGAAGTTTTAAATCAATCTAAAGTATATATGAGTAAACTT
GGTCTGACAGTTACCAATGCTTAATCAGTGAGGCACCTATCTCAGCGATCTGTCTATTTCGTTCATCCAT
AGTTGCCTGACTCCCCGTCGTGTAGATAACTACGATACGGGAGGGCTTACCATCTGGCCCCAGTGCTGCA
ATGATACCGCGAGACCCACGCTCACCGGCTCCAGATTTATCAGCAATAAACCAGCCAGCCGGAAGGGCCG
AGCGCAGAAGTGGTCCTGCAACTTTATCCGCCTCCATCCAGTCTATTAATTGTTGCCGGGAAGCTAGAGT
AAGTAGTTCGCCAGTTAATAGTTTGCGCAACGTTGTTGCCATTGCTACAGGCATCGTGGTGTCACGCTCG
TCGTTTGGTATGGCTTCATTCAGCTCCGGTTCCCAACGATCAAGGCGAGTTACATGATCCCCCATGTTGT
GCAAAAAAGCGGTTAGCTCCTTCGGTCCTCCGATCGTTGTCAGAAGTAAGTTGGCCGCAGTGTTATCACT
CATGGTTATGGCAGCACTGCATAATTCTCTTACTGTCATGCCATCCGTAAGATGCTTTTCTGTGACTGGT
GAGTACTCAACCAAGTCATTCTGAGAATAGTGTATGCGGCGACCGAGTTGCTCTTGCCCGGCGTCAATAC
GGGATAATACCGCGCCACATAGCAGAACTTTAAAAGTGCTCATCATTGGAAAACGTTCTTCGGGGCGAAA
ACTCTCAAGGATCTTACCGCTGTTGAGATCCAGTTCGATGTAACCCACTCGTGCACCCAACTGATCTTCA
GCATCTTTTACTTTCACCAGCGTTTCTGGGTGAGCAAAAACAGGAAGGCAAAATGCCGCAAAAAAGGGAA
TAAGGGCGACACGGAAATGTTGAATACTCATACTCTTCCTTTTTCAATATTATTGAAGCATTTATCAGGG
TTATTGTCTCATGAGCGGATACATATTTGAATGTATTTAGAAAAATAAACAAATAGGGGTTCCGCGCACA
TTTCCCCG
